>Addgene plasmid #66858 | pPD95.75-cYAP-1 S104A | addgene partial sequence | sequence record 118472 | M13-Rev 5'-CAGGAAACAGCTATGACC-3'
CTAACTAACTATTCTCATTTAAATTTTCAGAGCTTAAAAATGGCTGAAATCACTCACAACGATGGATACG
CTAACAACTTGGAAATGAAATAAGCTTGCATGCCTGCAGAAACTTGTTGAACTAAGATTTTATTCTACTA
TGTCTTGTGGAACTCTTCAACATAAAAACAGAAAAGTTGCATCAAAAAGTGGAATTTATGGCTGTAAAAA
TATAGAATTATGCAATTACGTTGTGATTATTTTGAAATATAAAATAAAATCTGTCAACGTACACATTAAA
ATGTCTGAAAAGTTTTGTACTGTTCCGAAGTTCCCAACCAAGAAAAATAAATGAAACCAACCCTGTATAT
TGCATTTCTAAATGCAGATCAGAGGCGCGCGGCAACTGCTTTTCGCCAATTGAAATTACGGCACTTGCCA
ATATTGCCGAAAATCTCCGATTTCCACGCACCCATGATTCAAATGTTAAACGGAAAACATGTTATCAGGA
AGTTAAAAACTGTTCAAACCAACTACACCTCTTTGCCATGTTCCCTTCTTCCTGTTTTTGGCAGAAGAAA
CCCAACATTTGCCACTTTTTAAATTTGTCATCGTTATGTTAACTTTTTCAGAATGAAGCGTCATTTAGCG
TTCTAAACACCGTTGAAAATGCTAACTCATGTGACATGGATGGTAAATAAATATGTGACACTGATAGAAA
TACAGTTTTTATCAGGCATGCTTCCCACCTCGACAACCCCACCCAAAGTTGTCGATTTTGACTCAATTTT
TATATAATTTCACGAATAGTTCAAATTCTTTACATTGCGTATGCTTGTTTCGTTTCCAACACAGCGAATA
AGTCTCTCCTTGCTT
