>Addgene plasmid #66858 | pPD95.75-cYAP-1 S104A | addgene partial sequence | sequence record 118518 | GFP-R 5'-CCATCTAATTCAACAAGAATTGGGACAAC-3'
CTCATTTTTTCTACCGGTACCCTCCAAGGGTCCTCCTGAAAATGTTCTATGTTATGTTAGTATCATTCGA
AACATACCTTTGGGTCCTTTGGCCAATCCCGGGATTGATAATGGTGCACCATTGATCCCACTCCTCGATT
GTTATCGTTGCTAATTTGTAGATACTGGTCGAATTCGTGTGGATTGATATCCTGAAATTAGTCTAAATAA
TTGAGTATAATGAAAAAAAAACAAACATCGATTACATAATTGCTAGGCATATTATTATGCATATGTGGTT
GATGCTGATGTTGTAGTTGCTGGGGGTGTGATACCATGGAATAATCGACTTCCATCGCACTGTCGTCGTT
CATTTGACTCTGAAAAATATGTTTTTGATTTGTTCTCAAAGATAAACTTAAGTAATTATTAATATCAATT
TGAGCTGTAACTTCAGCCGTTCCTTTAATTATTAGATATTATTAGATAGTCTTGGTTAAAGCATTATCAA
CAAATAATGGCTTTTTTTTTTTTGAATTTAAGGCACGTTTTAGAGAGACTTCAAAATTTTTCAGCTTACA
AATGTCATAAGATTGGACAATTACGAATTTCTCATTTTACATCATAATAAATATCTTACATTTTGGTATT
GATTTGGGATCTGGTGCAATGTATGCGGTGTCTGTTGTTGTTGAGAGTTTTGAGCCTGTTGTTGTTGTTG
GTACATGAAATTTGGATCATGAGAATGCTGTAATTGGTTATACTC
