[The description below was written by a language model from this plasmid's Addgene catalogue record.]
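Description:
pPD95.75-cYAP-1 S104A is a worm expression plasmid built on the PD95.75 backbone, a promoterless GFP fusion vector widely used for making reporter and translational fusion transgenes in Caenorhabditis elegans. It is propagated in E. coli under ampicillin selection. The record does not state the copy number or origin of replication, and no feature table is supplied, so details of the backbone beyond the GFP coding region cannot be confirmed here.

The insert is a genomic fragment of the C. elegans yap-1 gene (F13E6.4), the nematode homolog of Yes-associated protein. According to the depositor, it was amplified by PCR from worm genomic DNA and includes the 5' UTR together with the coding exons and introns. It was cloned between the PstI and SmaI sites, both of which are retained, so that the last exon reads in frame into the vector's GFP, giving a C-terminally GFP-tagged YAP-1. No separate heterologous promoter is recorded. Expression presumably depends on the upstream genomic sequence carried in the fragment, although the record describes this only as the 5' UTR and does not define a promoter region.

Serine 104 is replaced by alanine, a substitution that removes a potentially phosphorylatable residue, though the record does not say what role this site plays. The stated purpose is to generate transgenic C. elegans expressing the S104A YAP-1::GFP fusion. This would allow the mutant protein's expression and localisation to be followed by fluorescence. The associated study concerns YAP-1 in thermotolerance and aging.
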