Addgene plasmid #66858: pPD95.75-cYAP-1 S104A
Purpose: Generate transgenic C.elegans with cYAP1- fused to GFP, in which Serine 104 is mutated to alanine
Depositing lab: Yutaka Hata. Depositing organization: Institute of Science Tokyo. Publication: Yes-associated protein homolog, YAP-1, is involved in the thermotolerance and aging in the nematode Caenorhabditis elegans. Iwasa H, Maimaiti S, Kuroyanagi H, Kawano S, Inami K, Timalsina S, Ikeda M, Nakagawa K, Hata Y. Exp Cell Res. 2013 Apr 15;319(7):931-45. doi: 10.1016/j.yexcr.2013.01.020. Epub 2013 Feb 7. PubMed 23396260.
Backbone
  Vector backbone: PD95.75
  Backbone manufacturer: Addgene
  Vector type: Worm Expression
Growth in bacteria
  Bacterial resistance: Ampicillin, 100 μg/mL
  Growth temperature: 37°C
  Growth strain: Top10
  Copy number: Unknown
Gene/Insert
  Gene/Insert name: YAP-1
  Species: C. elegans (nematode)
  Mutation: Serine104 is mutated to alanine
  Entrez Gene: yap-1 (a.k.a. CELE_F13E6.4)
  Tag / fusion protein: GFP (C terminal on insert)
  Cloning method: Restriction Enzyme; 5′ cloning site PstI (not destroyed); 3′ cloning site SmaI (not destroyed)
  Sequencing primers: 5′ M13 reverse; 3′ GFP-R primer
Terms and licenses: Academic/Nonprofit Terms; Industry Terms: Not Available to Industry
Depositor comments: I performed PCR on C.elegans genome to isolate the genome of YAP-1 which contain 5' UTR and the coding exons and introns. I subcloned the product into PstI/SmaI sites of PD95.75, so that GFP is fused to the last exon. Serine 104 was mutated to alanine.
How to cite: pPD95.75-cYAP-1 S104A was a gift from Yutaka Hata (Addgene plasmid # 66858 ; http://n2t.net/addgene:66858 ; RRID:Addgene_66858)
